Addgene plasmid #37821: pPROBE-OT'
Depositing lab: Steven Lindow. Depositing organization: University of California, Berkeley. Publication: Improved gfp and inaZ broad-host-range promoter-probe vectors. Miller WG, Leveau JH, Lindow SE. Mol Plant Microbe Interact. 2000 Nov;13(11):1243-50. 10.1094/MPMI.2000.13.11.1243 PubMed 11059491.
Backbone
  Vector backbone: pBBR1
Growth in bacteria
  Bacterial resistance: Streptomycin, 50 μg/mL
  Growth temperature: 37°C
  Growth strain: DH5alpha
  Copy number: Unknown
Gene/Insert
  Gene/Insert name: Promotorless gfp reporter gene
  Species: bacteria
Terms and licenses: Academic/Nonprofit Terms; Industry Terms: Not Available to Industry
Depositor comments: Please refer to the attached table for a complete list of restriction sites in the MCS.
How to cite: pPROBE-OT' was a gift from Steven Lindow (Addgene plasmid # 37821 ; http://n2t.net/addgene:37821 ; RRID:Addgene_37821)
