[The description below was written by a language model from this plasmid's Addgene catalogue record.]
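Description:
pPROBE-OT' is a broad-host-range promoter-probe vector built on the pBBR1 backbone, one of a series of gfp and inaZ reporter plasmids designed for studying transcription in bacteria. The pBBR1 replicon is known for replicating in a wide range of Gram-negative species, which lets the same construct be assembled in a laboratory E. coli cloning strain and then moved into other bacterial hosts of interest. The plasmid is selected with streptomycin. Its copy number is listed as unknown, and no feature table is supplied, so the exact resistance gene, any transcriptional terminators and any mobilisation functions cannot be described from the record.

The payload is a promoterless gfp reporter gene positioned next to a multiple cloning site. Because gfp has no promoter of its own, fluorescence should appear only when a DNA fragment with promoter activity is cloned into the polylinker in the correct orientation. GFP output then serves as a readout of that fragment's transcriptional activity. The depositor notes that the restriction sites in the polylinker are listed in a separate table, and they are not given here. The particular gfp variant is also not stated, and the "bacteria" species entry appears to refer to the intended host rather than to the origin of the reporter.

Typical uses are building transcriptional fusions to test candidate promoters, screening fragment libraries for promoter activity, and monitoring gene expression in single cells or populations of diverse bacteria, including plant-associated and environmental species where narrow-host-range E. coli vectors will not replicate.
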