>Addgene plasmid #37821 | pPROBE-OT' | addgene partial sequence | sequence record 49574 | GFPfusionREV 5'-CTCCACTGACAGAAAATTTG-3'
AAAGTTAATCTTTAGTTAGTTAGGGAATAAGCCGAATTAAGCTTCTGCAGTCGACGGATCCCGGGTACCA
AGGCCTGAGCTCGAATTCAGCTTCCGATCCCCAATTCCTGGCAGTTTATGGCGGGCGTCCTGCCCGCCAC
CCTCCGGGCCGTTGCTTCGCAACGTTCAAATCCGCTCCCGGCGGATTTGTCCTACTCAGGAGAGCGTTCA
CCGACAAACAACAGATAAAACGAAAGGCCCAGTCTTTCGACTGAGCCTTTCGTTTTATTTGATGCCTGGG
GAATTAATTCCTGGCAGTTTATGGCGGGCGTCCTGCCCGCCACCCTCCGGGCCGTTGCTTCGCAACGTTC
AAATCCGCTCCCGGCGGATTTGTCCTACTCAGGAGAGCGTTCACCGACAAACAACAGATAAAACGAAAGG
CCCAGTCTTTCGACTGAGCCTTTCGTTTTATTTGATGCCTGGGGAATTAATTCCTGGCAGTTTATGGCGG
GCGTCCTGCCCGCCACCCTCCGGGCCGTTGCTTCGCAACGTTCAAATCCGCTCCCGGCGGATTTGTCCTA
CTCAGGAGAGCGTTCACCGACAAACAACAGATAAAACGAAAGGCCCAGTCTTTCGACTGAGCCTTTCGTT
TTATTTGATGCCTGGGGAATTAATTCCTGGCA
